Addgene plasmid #163293: U6EB70
Purpose: Inducible expression of UniProt identifier U6EB70
Depositing lab: Martin Engqvist. Depositing organization: Chalmers University of Technology. Publication: Experimental and computational investigation of enzyme functional annotations uncovers misannotation in the EC 1.1.3.15 enzyme class. Rembeza E, Engqvist MKM. PLoS Comput Biol. 2021 Sep 23;17(9):e1009446. doi: 10.1371/journal.pcbi.1009446. eCollection 2021 Sep. PubMed 34555022.
Backbone
  Vector backbone: pET21a(+)
  Vector type: Bacterial Expression
Growth in bacteria
  Bacterial resistance: Ampicillin, 100 μg/mL
  Growth temperature: 37°C
  Growth strain: DH5alpha
  Copy number: High Copy
Gene/Insert
  Gene/Insert name: U6EB70 (alt name: flavoprotein oxidoreductase)
  Species: Methanobacterium sp.
  Promoter: T7
  Tag / fusion protein: T7 (N terminal on backbone); 10xHis (C terminal on backbone)
  Cloning method: Unknown
  Sequencing primers: 5′ T7; 3′ T7-term
Terms and licenses: Academic/Nonprofit Terms; Industry Terms: Not Available to Industry
Depositor comments: Insert name is a UniProt identifier
How to cite: U6EB70 was a gift from Martin Engqvist (Addgene plasmid # 163293 ; http://n2t.net/addgene:163293 ; RRID:Addgene_163293)
