[The description below was written by a language model from this plasmid's Addgene catalogue record and pLannotate feature annotations shown in this document.]
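Description:
U6EB70 is a bacterial expression plasmid built on the pET21a(+) backbone for inducible production of a Methanobacterium sp. protein annotated as a flavoprotein oxidoreductase; the construct is named after the protein's UniProt identifier. The sequenced record is 6,593 nt. It is propagated in E. coli through a ColE1/pMB1-type origin and selected with ampicillin via the β-lactamase gene under its own promoter. The catalogue lists it as high copy, although the backbone also carries the pBR322 bom region and the rop gene, which normally moderates copy number. An f1 origin is present for single-stranded DNA production, and short tetracycline-resistance fragments are non-functional remnants of the pBR322 lineage.

Expression is driven by a T7 promoter followed immediately by a lac operator, with the T7 gene 10 ribosome binding site upstream of the coding region and a T7 terminator downstream. The plasmid-borne lacI gene supplies lac repressor, so transcription stays low until IPTG or lactose is added. It also requires a host that supplies T7 RNA polymerase. The insert itself is not annotated in the feature table, but it presumably occupies the unlabelled interval between the RBS and the C-terminal histidine tag. The catalogue describes that tag as 10xHis, while the annotation software reports it as a 9xHis fragment. The catalogue also lists an N-terminal T7 tag from the backbone, which the feature table does not detect. A short fragment called as a T7 gene 10B solubility tag lies after the His tag, just before the terminator.

The plasmid comes from a study that tested enzyme functional annotations experimentally within the EC 1.1.3.15 class. This points to its use for recombinant expression, His-tag affinity purification and activity testing.
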