Features (pLannotate 1.2.2; 18 found; start..end, strand, type, name):
      1..19      +  promoter       T7 promoter: promoter for bacteriophage T7 RNA polymerase
     20..44      +  protein_bind   lac operator: The lac repressor binds to the lac operator to inhibit transcription in E. coli. This inhibition can be relieved by adding lactose or isopropyl-β-D-thiogalactopyranoside (IPTG). lac repressor encoded by lacI
     59..81      +  RBS            RBS: efficient ribosome binding site from bacteriophage T7 gene 10 (Olins and Rangwala, 1989)
   1319..1342    +  CDS            9xHis (fragment): 9xHis affinity tag
   1352..1401    +  CDS            SET1 (fragment): solubility-enhancement tag derived from T7 phage gene 10B
   1409..1456    +  terminator     T7 terminator: transcription terminator for bacteriophage T7 RNA polymerase
   1493..1921    +  rep_origin     f1 ori (sequence partly withheld): f1 bacteriophage origin of replication; arrow indicates direction of (+) strand synthesis
   1974..2078    +  promoter       AmpR promoter: bla
   2079..2939    +  CDS            AmpR: β-lactamase; bla; confers resistance to ampicillin, carbenicillin, and related antibiotics
   3110..3698    +  rep_origin     ori: high-copy-number ColE1/pMB1/pBR322/pUC origin of replication
   3884..4023    -  misc_feature   bom: basis of mobility region from pBR322
   4125..4316    -  CDS            rop: Rop protein, which maintains plasmids at low copy number; rop
   4333..4713    +  CDS            YPB1_ECOLX: Protein predicted: Swiss-Prot protein existence level 4. From Escherichia coli.
   4785..5076    -  CDS            TcR (fragment): tetracycline efflux protein; tet; confers resistance to tetracycline
   5091..5112    -  protein_bind   CAP binding site: CAP binding activates transcription in the presence of cAMP. E. coli catabolite activator protein
   5125..6207    -  CDS            lacI: lac repressor; lacI; The lac repressor binds to the lac operator to inhibit transcription in E. coli. This inhibition can be relieved by adding lactose or isopropyl-β-D-thiogalactopyranoside (IPTG).
   6208..6285    -  promoter       lacI promoter: lacI
   6293..6572    -  CDS            TcR (fragment): tetracycline efflux protein; tet; confers resistance to tetracycline
>Addgene plasmid #163293 | U6EB70 | addgene full sequence | sequence record 354281 | Addgene NGS Result
TAATACGACTCACTATAGGGGAATTGTGAGCGGATAACAATTCCCCTCTAGAAATAATTTTGTTTAACTT
TAAGAAGGAGATATACATATGAACTGTAAGATTTTCATTTATGACGAAGATGTGGGAGAACCGCGTCTGA
ACTTACTCCCAGGCACCAAAGTTGAGGATATTCCGGATTCGTATCGCTGCCCGGTGTGTGGCTTCCCTAA
AAGCTATCTGAAACCTTTAGATGAGACCTCAACGCCGGAAAAGGACGAAATTAAGGATTTAAATTACTAC
CGTAATCGTAGCCGCGAAATGCTCGGTGGACTTTGTGGCGTGTATCCTGTCTGTAACGGCGACCCGGACC
ATCTCTGTATGGGTCAAAAGTATGGTGCCCCTATTGGCTTGGGTGGTGCCGGACAAGGCAAAACGTTTGA
AGCGAATTACAAAGCGTTGCAGCAATATCGTCTGAAAATGCGCGTTATCAAGAAGCACCATGACCCTGAG
ATCTCGACTAAAATCTTCGGCAAGAAAATCATTGCTCCTATCATGGGCGCACCCCTCAGTGGAGCCAAGC
TTAGCCTGAATGATGCTATTTCGGAAGAGGACCTGTACTGGGCGCTTTTAAAGGGTGCCCAAGACTTTGG
CAGTATTGGGATGGTGGGGAATACATCGACGAGCCCAGATGAATTAGGCGCGCACATCGTTGGGAAGAAT
AAAGGCTGGGGTATCCCCGTGTTTAAGCCCCATCCACAGAAGCGCCTTATCGAGTTATTCAAAATCGCGG
AAAAGTTGGACGTCATTGCAATTGGCGTAGACTTAGATGGTTCAGGTAGCACCTACTGGACACCGGAGAA
GAACGTATACCGCAAGTCAGAAAATGAACTGCAGGAATTGGTCGACTGTACCAAGAAGCCAGTTTTCTTC
AAAGGCATCATGTCACCTGAAGATGCCGTTAAAGTGGTTGACTCCGGAGCATCAGCGTGTTATGTTAGCA
ATCATGGTGGGCGTGTCCTCGACAGCGGGCAGGGAGTCGCTGATGTGCTTCCGGACATTGCAGAAGAGAT
CAGCGGGAAGATCCCAATTCTGGCCGATGGTACCGTGCGTACGGGTTTTGATGTTTTAAAAGTTATTGCG
TTAGGTGCGGATGTTGCTCTGATTGGTCGTAGTCTGGCACATGTGTTAATCAGTGGTGGAGTAGCCGTTC
AGATGTACCTGGATTATGTACGTGATGATTTACGTCGTGCCATGATTCTGACAGGATGCAACACGCTTAA
GGACGCAACGATGAATATTCTGACCAAACAGAACTATGCGGCCGCACTCGAGCATCATCACCATCACCAC
CACCACCACCACTGAGATCCGGCTGCTAACAAAGCCCGAAAGGAAGCTGAGTTGGCTGCTGCCACCGCTG
AGCAATAACTAGCATAACCCCTTGGGGCCTCTAAACGGGTCTTGAGGGGTTTTTTGCTGAAAGGAGGAAC
TATATCCGGATTGGCGAATGGG
[124 nt withheld, positions 1493-1616]
C
[91 nt withheld, positions 1618-1708]
A
[49 nt withheld, positions 1710-1758]
CCTTTGACGTTGGAGTCCACGTTCTTT
[37 nt withheld, positions 1786-1822]
ACCCTATCTCGGTCTATTCTTTTGATTTATAAGGGATTTTGCCGATTTCGGCCTATTGGTTAAAAAATGA
GCTGATTTAACAAAAATTTAACGCGAATTTTAACAAAATATTAACGCTTACAATTTAGGTGGCACTTTTC
GGGGAAATGTGCGCGGAACCCCTATTTGTTTATTTTTCTAAATACATTCAAATATGTATCCGCTCATGAG
ACAATAACCCTGATAAATGCTTCAATAATATTGAAAAAGGAAGAGTATGAGTATTCAACATTTCCGTGTC
GCCCTTATTCCCTTTTTTGCGGCATTTTGCCTTCCTGTTTTTGCTCACCCAGAAACGCTGGTGAAAGTAA
AAGATGCTGAAGATCAGTTGGGTGCACGAGTGGGTTACATCGAACTGGATCTCAACAGCGGTAAGATCCT
TGAGAGTTTTCGCCCCGAAGAACGTTTTCCAATGATGAGCACTTTTAAAGTTCTGCTATGTGGCGCGGTA
TTATCCCGTATTGACGCCGGGCAAGAGCAACTCGGTCGCCGCATACACTATTCTCAGAATGACTTGGTTG
AGTACTCACCAGTCACAGAAAAGCATCTTACGGATGGCATGACAGTAAGAGAATTATGCAGTGCTGCCAT
AACCATGAGTGATAACACTGCGGCCAACTTACTTCTGACAACGATCGGAGGACCGAAGGAGCTAACCGCT
TTTTTGCACAACATGGGGGATCATGTAACTCGCCTTGATCGTTGGGAACCGGAGCTGAATGAAGCCATAC
CAAACGACGAGCGTGACACCACGATGCCTGCAGCAATGGCAACAACGTTGCGCAAACTATTAACTGGCGA
ACTACTTACTCTAGCTTCCCGGCAACAATTAATAGACTGGATGGAGGCGGATAAAGTTGCAGGACCACTT
CTGCGCTCGGCCCTTCCGGCTGGCTGGTTTATTGCTGATAAATCTGGAGCCGGTGAGCGTGGGTCTCGCG
GTATCATTGCAGCACTGGGGCCAGATGGTAAGCCCTCCCGTATCGTAGTTATCTACACGACGGGGAGTCA
GGCAACTATGGATGAACGAAATAGACAGATCGCTGAGATAGGTGCCTCACTGATTAAGCATTGGTAACTG
TCAGACCAAGTTTACTCATATATACTTTAGATTGATTTAAAACTTCATTTTTAATTTAAAAGGATCTAGG
TGAAGATCCTTTTTGATAATCTCATGACCAAAATCCCTTAACGTGAGTTTTCGTTCCACTGAGCGTCAGA
CCCCGTAGAAAAGATCAAAGGATCTTCTTGAGATCCTTTTTTTCTGCGCGTAATCTGCTGCTTGCAAACA
AAAAAACCACCGCTACCAGCGGTGGTTTGTTTGCCGGATCAAGAGCTACCAACTCTTTTTCCGAAGGTAA
CTGGCTTCAGCAGAGCGCAGATACCAAATACTGTCCTTCTAGTGTAGCCGTAGTTAGGCCACCACTTCAA
GAACTCTGTAGCACCGCCTACATACCTCGCTCTGCTAATCCTGTTACCAGTGGCTGCTGCCAGTGGCGAT
AAGTCGTGTCTTACCGGGTTGGACTCAAGACGATAGTTACCGGATAAGGCGCAGCGGTCGGGCTGAACGG
GGGGTTCGTGCACACAGCCCAGCTTGGAGCGAACGACCTACACCGAACTGAGATACCTACAGCGTGAGCT
ATGAGAAAGCGCCACGCTTCCCGAAGGGAGAAAGGCGGACAGGTATCCGGTAAGCGGCAGGGTCGGAACA
GGAGAGCGCACGAGGGAGCTTCCAGGGGGAAACGCCTGGTATCTTTATAGTCCTGTCGGGTTTCGCCACC
TCTGACTTGAGCGTCGATTTTTGTGATGCTCGTCAGGGGGGCGGAGCCTATGGAAAAACGCCAGCAACGC
GGCCTTTTTACGGTTCCTGGCCTTTTGCTGGCCTTTTGCTCACATGTTCTTTCCTGCGTTATCCCCTGAT
TCTGTGGATAACCGTATTACCGCCTTTGAGTGAGCTGATACCGCTCGCCGCAGCCGAACGACCGAGCGCA
GCGAGTCAGTGAGCGAGGAAGCGGAAGAGCGCCTGATGCGGTATTTTCTCCTTACGCATCTGTGCGGTAT
TTCACACCGCAATGGTGCACTCTCAGTACAATCTGCTCTGATGCCGCATAGTTAAGCCAGTATACACTCC
GCTATCGCTACGTGACTGGGTCATGGCTGCGCCCCGACACCCGCCAACACCCGCTGACGCGCCCTGACGG
GCTTGTCTGCTCCCGGCATCCGCTTACAGACAAGCTGTGACCGTCTCCGGGAGCTGCATGTGTCAGAGGT
TTTCACCGTCATCACCGAAACGCGCGAGGCAGCTGCGGTAAAGCTCATCAGCGTGGTCGTGAAGCGATTC
ACAGATGTCTGCCTGTTCATCCGCGTCCAGCTCGTTGAGTTTCTCCAGAAGCGTTAATGTCTGGCTTCTG
ATAAAGCGGGCCATGTTAAGGGCGGTTTTTTCCTGTTTGGTCACTGATGCCTCCGTGTAAGGGGGATTTC
TGTTCATGGGGGTAATGATACCGATGAAACGAGAGAGGATGCTCACGATACGGGTTACTGATGATGAACA
TGCCCGGTTACTGGAACGTTGTGAGGGTAAACAACTGGCGGTATGGATGCGGCGGGACCAGAGAAAAATC
ACTCAGGGTCAATGCCAGCGCTTCGTTAATACAGATGTAGGTGTTCCACAGGGTAGCCAGCAGCATCCTG
CGATGCAGATCCGGAACATAATGGTGCAGGGCGCTGACTTCCGCGTTTCCAGACTTTACGAAACACGGAA
ACCGAAGACCATTCATGTTGTTGCTCAGGTCGCAGACGTTTTGCAGCAGCAGTCGCTTCACGTTCGCTCG
CGTATCGGTGATTCATTCTGCTAACCAGTAAGGCAACCCCGCCAGCCTAGCCGGGTCCTCAACGACAGGA
GCACGATCATGCGCACCCGTGGGGCCGCCATGCCGGCGATAATGGCCTGCTTCTCGCCGAAACGTTTGGT
GGCGGGACCAGTGACGAAGGCTTGAGCGAGGGCGTGCAAGATTCCGAATACCGCAAGCGACAGGCCGATC
ATCGTCGCGCTCCAGCGAAAGCGGTCCTCGCCGAAAATGACCCAGAGCGCTGCCGGCACCTGTCCTACGA
GTTGCATGATAAAGAAGACAGTCATAAGTGCGGCGACGATAGTCATGCCCCGCGCCCACCGGAAGGAGCT
GACTGGGTTGAAGGCTCTCAAGGGCATCGGTCGAGATCCCGGTGCCTAATGAGTGAGCTAACTTACATTA
ATTGCGTTGCGCTCACTGCCCGCTTTCCAGTCGGGAAACCTGTCGTGCCAGCTGCATTAATGAATCGGCC
AACGCGCGGGGAGAGGCGGTTTGCGTATTGGGCGCCAGGGTGGTTTTTCTTTTCACCAGTGAGACGGGCA
ACAGCTGATTGCCCTTCACCGCCTGGCCCTGAGAGAGTTGCAGCAAGCGGTCCACGCTGGTTTGCCCCAG
CAGGCGAAAATCCTGTTTGATGGTGGTTAACGGCGGGATATAACATGAGCTGTCTTCGGTATCGTCGTAT
CCCACTACCGAGATATCCGCACCAACGCGCAGCCCGGACTCGGTAATGGCGCGCATTGCGCCCAGCGCCA
TCTGATCGTTGGCAACCAGCATCGCAGTGGGAACGATGCCCTCATTCAGCATTTGCATGGTTTGTTGAAA
ACCGGACATGGCACTCCAGTCGCCTTCCCGTTCCGCTATCGGCTGAATTTGATTGCGAGTGAGATATTTA
TGCCAGCCAGCCAGACGCAGACGCGCCGAGACAGAACTTAATGGGCCCGCTAACAGCGCGATTTGCTGGT
GACCCAATGCGACCAGATGCTCCACGCCCAGTCGCGTACCGTCTTCATGGGAGAAAATAATACTGTTGAT
GGGTGTCTGGTCAGAGACATCAAGAAATAACGCCGGAACATTAGTGCAGGCAGCTTCCACAGCAATGGCA
TCCTGGTCATCCAGCGGATAGTTAATGATCAGCCCACTGACGCGTTGCGCGAGAAGATTGTGCACCGCCG
CTTTACAGGCTTCGACGCCGCTTCGTTCTACCATCGACACCACCACGCTGGCACCCAGTTGATCGGCGCG
AGATTTAATCGCCGCGACAATTTGCGACGGCGCGTGCAGGGCCAGACTGGAGGTGGCAACGCCAATCAGC
AACGACTGTTTGCCCGCCAGTTGTTGTGCCACGCGGTTGGGAATGTAATTCAGCTCCGCCATCGCCGCTT
CCACTTTTTCCCGCGTTTTCGCAGAAACGTGGCTGGCCTGGTTCACCACGCGGGAAACGGTCTGATAAGA
GACACCGGCATACTCTGCGACATCGTATAACGTTACTGGTTTCACATTCACCACCCTGAATTGACTCTCT
TCCGGGCGCTATCATGCCATACCGCGAAAGGTTTTGCGCCATTCGATGGTGTCCGGGATCTCGACGCTCT
CCCTTATGCGACTCCTGCATTAGGAAGCAGCCCAGTAGTAGGTTGAGGCCGTTGAGCACCGCCGCCGCAA
GGAATGGTGCATGCAAGGAGATGGCGCCCAACAGTCCCCCGGCCACGGGGCCTGCCACCATACCCACGCC
GAAACAAGCGCTCATGAGCCCGAAGTGGCGAGCCCGATCTTCCCCATCGGTGATGTCGGCGATATAGGCG
CCAGCAACCGCACCTGTGGCGCCGGTGATGCCGGCCACGATGCGTCCGGCGTAGAGGATCGAGATCTCGA
TCCCGCGAAAT
