>Addgene plasmid #163293 | U6EB70 | depositor partial sequence | sequence record 316460 | insert gene sequence
ATGAACTGTAAGATTTTCATTTATGACGAAGATGTGGGAGAACCGCGTCTGAACTTACTCCCAGGCACCA
AAGTTGAGGATATTCCGGATTCGTATCGCTGCCCGGTGTGTGGCTTCCCTAAAAGCTATCTGAAACCTTT
AGATGAGACCTCAACGCCGGAAAAGGACGAAATTAAGGATTTAAATTACTACCGTAATCGTAGCCGCGAA
ATGCTCGGTGGACTTTGTGGCGTGTATCCTGTCTGTAACGGCGACCCGGACCATCTCTGTATGGGTCAAA
AGTATGGTGCCCCTATTGGCTTGGGTGGTGCCGGACAAGGCAAAACGTTTGAAGCGAATTACAAAGCGTT
GCAGCAATATCGTCTGAAAATGCGCGTTATCAAGAAGCACCATGACCCTGAGATCTCGACTAAAATCTTC
GGCAAGAAAATCATTGCTCCTATCATGGGCGCACCCCTCAGTGGAGCCAAGCTTAGCCTGAATGATGCTA
TTTCGGAAGAGGACCTGTACTGGGCGCTTTTAAAGGGTGCCCAAGACTTTGGCAGTATTGGGATGGTGGG
GAATACATCGACGAGCCCAGATGAATTAGGCGCGCACATCGTTGGGAAGAATAAAGGCTGGGGTATCCCC
GTGTTTAAGCCCCATCCACAGAAGCGCCTTATCGAGTTATTCAAAATCGCGGAAAAGTTGGACGTCATTG
CAATTGGCGTAGACTTAGATGGTTCAGGTAGCACCTACTGGACACCGGAGAAGAACGTATACCGCAAGTC
AGAAAATGAACTGCAGGAATTGGTCGACTGTACCAAGAAGCCAGTTTTCTTCAAAGGCATCATGTCACCT
GAAGATGCCGTTAAAGTGGTTGACTCCGGAGCATCAGCGTGTTATGTTAGCAATCATGGTGGGCGTGTCC
TCGACAGCGGGCAGGGAGTCGCTGATGTGCTTCCGGACATTGCAGAAGAGATCAGCGGGAAGATCCCAAT
TCTGGCCGATGGTACCGTGCGTACGGGTTTTGATGTTTTAAAAGTTATTGCGTTAGGTGCGGATGTTGCT
CTGATTGGTCGTAGTCTGGCACATGTGTTAATCAGTGGTGGAGTAGCCGTTCAGATGTACCTGGATTATG
TACGTGATGATTTACGTCGTGCCATGATTCTGACAGGATGCAACACGCTTAAGGACGCAACGATGAATAT
TCTGACCAAACAGAACTATGCGGCCGCACTCGAGCATCATCACCAT
